>Addgene plasmid #62742 | mCherry-CenpA-N-22 | depositor partial sequence | sequence record 103300 | CMV-F
CCATGCTAGTGACGTCAGATCCGCTAGCCACCATGGGCCCGCGCCGCCGGAGCCGAAAGCCCGAGGCCCC
GAGGAGGCGCAGCCCGAGCCCGACCCCGACCCCCGGCCCCTCCCGGCGGGGCCCCTCCTTAGGCGCTTCC
TCCCATCAACACAGTCGGCGGAGACAAGGTTGGCTAAAGGAGATCCGAAAGCTTCAGAAGAGCACACACC
TCTTGATAAGGAAGCTGCCCTTCAGCCGCCTGGCAAGAGAAATATGTGTTAAATTCACTCGTGGTGTGGA
CTTCAATTGGCAAGCCCAGGCCCTATTGGCCCTACAAGAGGCAGCAGAAGCATTTCTAGTTCATCTCTTT
GAGGACGCCTATCTCCTCACCTTACATGCAGGCCGAGTTACTCTCTTCCCAAAGGATGTGCAACTGGCCC
GGAGGATCCGGGGCCTTGAGGAGGGACTCGGCCTCGAGCTCAAGCTTCGAATTCTGCAGTCGACGGTACC
GCGGGCCCGGGATCCACCGGTCGCCACCATGGTGAGCAAGGGCGAGGAGGATAACATGGCCATCATCAAG
GAGTTCATGCGCTTCAAGGTGCACATGGAGGGCTCCGTGAACGGCCACGAGTTCGAGATCGAGGGCGAGG
GCGAGGGCCGCCCCTACGAGGGCACCCAGACCGCCAAGCTGAAGGTGACCAAGGGTGGCCCCCTGCCCTT
CGCCTGGGACATCCTGTCCCCTCAGTTCATGTACGGCTCCAAGGCCTACGTGAAGCACCCCGCCGACATC
CCCGACTACTTGAAGCTGTCCTTCCCCGAGGGCTTCAAGTGGGAGCGCGTGATGAACTTCGAGGACGGCG
GCGTGGTGACCGTGACCCAGGACTCCTCCCTGCAGGACGGCGAGTTCATCTACAAGGTGAAGCTGCGCGG
CACCAACTTCCCCTCCGACGGCCCCGTAATGCAGAAGAAGACCATGGGCTGGGAGGCCTCCTCCGAGCGG
ATGTACCCCGAGGACGGCGCCCTGAAGGCGAGATCAAGCAGAGCTGAAGCTGAAGACGCGCACTACGACG
CTGAGTCAGACACTACAGGCAGAGCCGTGCAGCTGCCCGCGCTACACGTCACATCAGTGACATCACCTCC
ACACGAGGACTACTCATCGTGCAACAGTACGACGCGCGAGGACGCCACTCCACGGCGCATGACGACTGAA
AGTACGCCGCACCTGATCTATCAGCCATAACACATTGTATGAAGGTTAACCTGTGCCTTTT
