>Addgene plasmid #62742 | mCherry-CenpA-N-22 | depositor partial sequence | sequence record 103301 | SV40-R
TAGACCGGGGCGGCCGGATCGAAGTCGAGTCCTAGGAGGCAGTCGATACGACCCGAACTCGACCCTTCGC
GAGGCCCTCTTAGCGCTCTCCCATCCACACAGTCGCGAGACAAGTGCTAAAGAGATCCGAAGCTTCAGAG
AGCACACACCTCTGATAAGAAGCTGCCTTCAGCCGCTGCAAGAAGAAATATGTGTTAAATTCACTCGTGT
GTGGACTTCAATTGGCAAGCCCAGGCCCTATTGGCCCTACAAGAGGCAGCAGAAGCATTTCTAGTTCATC
TCTTTGAGGACGCCTATCTCCTCACTTTACATGCAGGCCGAGTTACTCTCTTCCCAAAGGATGTGCAACT
GGCCCGGAGGATCCGGGGCCTTGAGGAGGGACTCGGCCTCGAGCTCAAGCTTCGAATTCTGCAGTCGACG
GTACCGCGGGCCCGGGATCCACCGGTCGCCACCATGGTGAGCAAGGGCGAGGAGGATAACATGGCCATCA
TCAAGGAGTTCATGCGCTTCAAGGTGCACATGGAGGGCTCCGTGAACGGCCACGAGTTCGAGATCGAGGG
CGAGGGCGAGGGCCGCCCCTACGAGGGCACCCAGACCGCCAAGCTGAAGGTGACCAAGGGTGGCCCCCTG
CCCTTCGCCTGGGACATCCTGTCCCCTCAGTTCATGTACGGCTCCAAGGCCTACGTGAAGCACCCCGCCG
ACATCCCCGACTACTTGAAGCTGTCCTTCCCCGAGGGCTTCAAGTGGGAGCGCGTGATGAACTTCGAGGA
CGGCGGCGTGGTGACCGTGACCCAGGACTCCTCCCTGCAGGACGGCGAGTTCATCTACAAGGTGAAGCTG
CGCGGCACCAACTTCCCCTCCGACGGCCCCGTAATGCAGAAGAAGACCATGGGCTGGGAGGCCTCCTCCG
AGCGGATGTACCCCGAGGACGGCGCCCTGAAGGGCGAGATCAAGCAGAGGCTGAAGCTGAAGGACGGCGG
CCACTACGACGCTGAGGTCAAGACCACCTACAAGGCCAAGAAGCCCGTGCAGCTGCCCGGCGCCTACAAC
GTCAACATCAAGTTGGACATCACCTCCCACAACGAGGACTACACCATCGTGGAACAGTACGAACGCGCCG
AGGGCCGCCACTCCACCGGCGGCATGGACGAGCTGTACAAGTAAAGCGGCCGCGACTCTAGATCATAATC
AGCCATACCAACATTGGTAAGGAGTGATCCTG
