>Addgene plasmid #62742 | mCherry-CenpA-N-22 | addgene partial sequence | sequence record 109608 | Mombaerts mRFPup 5'-GTGGCCGTTCACGGAGCCCTCCATG-3'
TCCTTGATGATGGCCATGTTATCCTCCTCGCCCTTGCTCACCATGGTGGCGACCGGTGGATCCCGGGCCC
GCGGTACCGTCGACTGCAGAATTCGAAGCTTGAGCTCGAGGCCGAGTCCCTCCTCAAGGCCCCGGATCCT
CCGGGCCAGTTGCACATCCTTTGGGAAGAGAGTAACTCGGCCTGCATGTAAGGTGAGGAGATAGGCGTCC
TCAAAGAGATGAACTAGAAATGCTTCTGCTGCCTCTTGTAGGGCCAATAGGGCCTGGGCTTGCCAATTGA
AGTCCACACCACGAGTGAATTTAACACATATTTCTCTTGCCAGGCGGCTGAAGGGCAGCTTCCTTATCAA
GAGGTGTGTGCTCTTCTGAAGCTTTCGGATCTCCTTTAGCCAACCTTGTCTCCGCCGACTGTGTTGATGG
GAGGAAGCGCCTAAGGAGGGGCCCCGCCGGGAGGGGCCGGGGGTCGGGGTCGGGCTCGGGCTGCGCCTCC
TCGGGGCCTCGGGCTTTCGGCTCCGGCGGCGCGGGCCCATGGTGGCTAGCGGATCTGACGGTTCACTAAA
CCAGCTCTGCTTATATAGACCTCCCACCGTACACGCCTACCGCCCATTTGCGTCAATGGGGCGGAGTTGT
TACGACATTTTGGAAAGTCCCGTTGATTTTGGTGCCAAAACAAACTCCCATTGACGTCAATGGGGTGGAG
ACTTGGAAATCCCCGTGAGTCAAACCGCTATCCACGCCCATTGATGTACTGCCAAAACCGCATCACCATG
GTAATAGCGATGACTAA
