[The description below was written by a language model from this plasmid's Addgene catalogue record.]
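Description:
mCherry-CenpA-N-22 is a mammalian expression plasmid built on an N1-type fluorescent protein cloning vector. It is maintained in E. coli as a high-copy plasmid under kanamycin selection and carries a neomycin resistance marker, so stably transfected mammalian cells can be selected with G418. In N1-style backbones a single kanamycin/neomycin resistance gene usually serves both purposes. The record provides no feature table, however, so the origin of replication and marker arrangement cannot be confirmed here.

The insert is unmutated human CENPA (also called CENP-A or CenH3), the centromere-specific histone H3 variant that marks centromeric chromatin and underlies kinetochore assembly. Expression is driven by the CMV promoter, a strong constitutive promoter in most mammalian cell lines. The use of an SV40 polyA reverse sequencing primer implies that an SV40 polyadenylation signal lies downstream of the cassette. As in other N1 vectors, the gene sits upstream of the fluorescent protein, so mCherry from the backbone is fused to the C terminus of CENP-A. The "22" in the name may refer to the length of the linker between the two parts, but the record does not say so.

mCherry is a monomeric red fluorescent protein, listed here with excitation at 587 nm and emission at 610 nm. The fusion's localization is recorded as nuclear. The construct is suited to use as a red fluorescent marker for CENP-A in the nuclei of live or fixed mammalian cells, for example in imaging of centromeres and chromosome segregation, and it can be combined with green or other spectrally distinct reporters.
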