Addgene plasmid #62742: mCherry-CenpA-N-22
Purpose: Localization: Nucleus, N1 Cloning Vector, Excitation:587, Emission:610
Depositing lab: Michael Davidson. Depositing organization: Florida State University, Tallahassee.
Backbone
  Vector backbone: N1 Cloning Vector
  Vector type: Mammalian Expression
  Selectable markers: Neomycin (select with G418)
Growth in bacteria
  Bacterial resistance: Kanamycin, 50 μg/mL
  Growth temperature: 37°C
  Growth strain: DH5alpha
  Copy number: High Copy
Gene/Insert
  Gene/Insert name: CenpA
  Species: H. sapiens (human)
  Mutation: none
  Entrez Gene: CENPA (a.k.a. CENP-A, CenH3)
  Promoter: CMV
  Tag / fusion protein: mCherry (C terminal on backbone)
  Cloning method: Unknown
  Sequencing primers: 5′ CMV-F; 3′ SV40pA-R
Terms and licenses: Academic/Nonprofit Terms; Industry Terms: Not Available to Industry
How to cite: mCherry-CenpA-N-22 was a gift from Michael Davidson (Addgene plasmid # 62742 ; http://n2t.net/addgene:62742 ; RRID:Addgene_62742)
